>Addgene plasmid #183145 | pBK086 | addgene full sequence | sequence record 360084 | Addgene NGS Result
GAAGGCTTGAGCGAGGGCGTGCAAGATTCCGAATACCGCAAGCGACAGGCCGATCATCGTCGCGCTCCAG
CGAAAGCGGTCCTCGCCGAAAATGACCCAGAGCGCTGCCGGCACCTGTCCTACGAGTTGCATGATAAAGA
AGACAGTCATAAGTGCGGCGACGATAGTCATGCCCCGCGCCCACCGGAAGGAGCTGACTGGGTTGAAGGC
TCTCAAGGGCATCGGTCGAGATCCCGGTGCCTAATGAGTGAGCTAACTTACATTAATTGCGTTGCGCTCA
CTGCCCGCTTTCCAGTCGGGAAACCTGTCGTGCCAGCTGCATTAATGAATCGGCCAACGCGCGGGGAGAG
GCGGTTTGCGTATTGGGCGCCAGGGTGGTTTTTCTTTTCACCAGTGAGACGGGCAACAGCTGATTGCCCT
TCACCGCCTGGCCCTGAGAGAGTTGCAGCAAGCGGTCCACGCTGGTTTGCCCCAGCAGGCGAAAATCCTG
TTTGATGGTGGTTAACGGCGGGATATAACATGAGCTGTCTTCGGTATCGTCGTATCCCACTACCGAGATA
TCCGCACCAACGCGCAGCCCGGACTCGGTAATGGCGCGCATTGCGCCCAGCGCCATCTGATCGTTGGCAA
CCAGCATCGCAGTGGGAACGATACCCTCATTCAGCATTTGCATGGTTTGTTGAAAACCGGACATGGCACT
CCAGTCGCCTTCCCGTTCCGCTATCGGCTGAATTTGATTGCGAGTGAGATATTTATGCCAGCCAGCCAGA
CGCAGACGCGCCGAGACAGAACTTAATGGGCCCGCTAACAGCGCGATTTGCTGGTGACCCAATGCGACCA
GATGCTCCACGCCCAGTCGCGTACCGTCTTCATGGGAGAAAATAATACTGTTGATGGGTGTCTGGTCAGA
GACATCAAGAAATAACGCCGGAACATTAGTGCAGGCAGCTTCCACAGCAATGGCATCCTGGTCATCCAGC
GGATAGTTAATGATCAGCCCACTGACGCGTTGCGCGAGAAGATTGTGCACCGCCGCTTTACAGGCTTCGA
CGCCGCTTCGTTCTACCATCGACACCACCACGCTGGCACCCAGTTGATCGGCGCGAGATTTAATCGCCGC
GACAATTTGCGACGGCGCGTGCAGGGCCAGACTGGAGGTGGCAACGCCAATCAGCAACGACTGTTTGCCC
GCCAGTTGTTGTGCCACGCGGTTGGGAATGTAATTCAGCTCCGCCATCGCCGCTTCCACTTTTTCCCGCG
TTTTCGCAGAAACGTGGCTGGCCTGGTTCACCACGCGGGAAACGGTCTGATAAGAGACACCGGCATACTC
TGCGACATCGTATAACGTTACTGGTTTCACATTCACCACCCTGAATTGACTCTCTTCCGGGCGCTATCAT
GCCATACCGCGAAAGGTTTTGCGCCATTCGATGGTGTCCGGGATCTCGACGCTCTCCCTTATGCGACTCC
TGCATTAGGAAGCAGCCCAGTAGTAGGTTGAGGCCGTTGAGCACCGCCGCCGCAAGGAATGGTGCATGCA
AGGAGATGGCGCCCAACAGTCCCCCGGCCACGGGGCCTGCCACCATACCCACGCCGAAACAAGCGCTCAT
GAGCCCGAAGTGGCGAGCCCGATCTTCCCCATCGGTGATGTCGGCGATATAGGCGCCAGCAACCGCACCT
GTGGCGCCGGTGATGCCGGCCACGATGCGTCCGGCGTAGAGGATCGAGATCTCGATCCCGCGAAATTAAT
ACGACTCACTATAGGGGAATTGTGAGCGGATAACAATTCCCCTCTAGAAATAATTTTGTTTAACTTTAAG
AAGGAGATATACCATGGGTTCTTCTCACCATCACCATCACCATGGTTCTTCTATGAAAATCGAAGAAGGT
AAACTGGTAATCTGGATTAACGGCGATAAAGGCTATAACGGTCTCGCTGAAGTCGGTAAGAAATTCGAGA
AAGATACCGGAATTAAAGTCACCGTTGAGCATCCGGATAAACTGGAAGAGAAATTCCCACAGGTTGCGGC
AACTGGCGATGGCCCTGACATTATCTTCTGGGCACACGACCGCTTTGGTGGCTACGCTCAATCTGGCCTG
TTGGCTGAAATCACCCCGGACAAAGCGTTCCAGGACAAGCTGTATCCGTTTACCTGGGATGCCGTACGTT
ACAACGGCAAGCTGATTGCTTACCCGATCGCTGTTGAAGCGTTATCGCTGATTTATAACAAAGATCTGCT
GCCGAACCCGCCAAAAACCTGGGAAGAGATCCCGGCGCTGGATAAAGAACTGAAAGCGAAAGGTAAGAGC
GCGCTGATGTTCAACCTGCAAGAACCGTACTTCACCTGGCCGCTGATTGCTGCTGACGGGGGTTATGCGT
TCAAGTATGAAAACGGCAAGTACGACATTAAAGACGTGGGCGTGGATAACGCTGGCGCGAAAGCGGGTCT
GACCTTCCTGGTTGACCTGATTAAAAACAAACACATGAATGCAGACACCGATTACTCCATCGCAGAAGCT
GCCTTTAATAAAGGCGAAACAGCGATGACCATCAACGGCCCGTGGGCATGGTCCAACATCGACACCAGCA
AAGTGAATTATGGTGTAACGGTACTGCCGACCTTCAAGGGTCAACCATCCAAACCGTTCGTTGGCGTGCT
GAGCGCAGGTATTAACGCCGCCAGTCCGAACAAAGAGCTGGCAAAAGAGTTCCTCGAAAACTATCTGCTG
ACTGATGAAGGTCTGGAAGCGGTTAATAAAGACAAACCGCTGGGTGCCGTAGCGCTGAAGTCTTACGAGG
AAGAGTTGGCGAAAGATCCACGTATTGCCGCCACTATGGAAAACGCCCAGAAAGGTGAAATCATGCCGAA
CATCCCGCAGATGTCCGCTTTCTGGTATGCCGTGCGTACTGCGGTGATCAACGCCGCCAGCGGTCGTCAG
ACTGTCGATGAAGCCCTGAAAGACGCGCAGACTAATGGGATCGAGGAAAACCTGTACTTCCAATCCAATG
CAAGAAATAAAATATTTATAAGTCACGCAACACCCGATGACAATGATTTTACTAGATGGTTAGCGTTAAA
ACTAATTGGATTAGGATACGAAGTTTGGTGTGACATTCTTTTTTTAGATAAAGGGGTTGATTTCTGGAGC
AATATCGAAAAAGTTATAAGAGAAGATACCTGTAAATTTTTACTTGTTTCATCATCTTATTCAAATCAAC
GCGAAGGTGTTCTTAAAGAATTAGCAGTTGCAGCAAAAGTAAAAAAGCAACTGAAAGATGATAAGTTCAT
TATTCCATTAGCAATTGATGAACAACTATCTTACGATGATATTAATATTGATATTGTTAGGCTTAACGCT
ATCGATTTTAAAATGTCTTGGGCAAGAGGTTTGAAAGATATATTAGAAGCGTTCGAAAAACAAAAAGTTC
CAAAAGAAGTTGCTGACGCTTCAAAAAGTAATTTACTTTATCAACAAATTTTTCTGCACGATAAAAGTGT
AATTGAAAAAGAAGAAATTTATGACTCAAATTGGCTTTCGATATTGTCCTTTCCTGAAGAGTTAAGATTT
CACGAATACAATTGGATGCTTCCTAAAAGATTTGACGTAAGAGAACTGACGTTTCCTGCTGTTCGTTACA
AAAATTATCTCTGTACGTTCGCTTGGGCCTACGACTTTACATATCATTTACCTAAAACAGAAACATATCA
TAAGAGCAAAACAATTAGGATACCAACAGAGGAAATTTTATCAGGAAGTTATGATTCTAATTTTATTAGA
AATGCAGAATGTAAAAGGCTAATAGTACAACTTCTTAATAAAGCATTTGAATTAAGGATGAAAGATAAAG
AAGTTCAAGAATATGAAATGTCTAATAAAACCGCATATTGGCTCGAAAAAGGTAAGTTAGAAAAAGACAA
ATTTGAGAAAACCATGTTAGTCGGAAAGCAAAAAGATAAAAATTGGCATTTCGCAATTTCTGGAGCTTCA
AAACTTTATCCCTTTCCTGTATTAATGATTTCATCACACATATTTTTTACGGCAGACGGAAAAAAATTGA
TTGACTCTTCAAGCGTTCAACATTCATCAAGAAGAAGACAAGGTAAAAACTGGTGGAATAATACTTGGAG
AACCAAACTATTGGCATTTATTAAATATTTATCCGACGATGACACTTCCTTTTATTTAGAAATGGGTAGT
GAAGAGAAAGTTTTTGTATCCAATGAACCAGTAAAATTTAAAGGTAACGTAAGCTATAATATTCCTGAAA
AAAATACTCTTGAAGAAGAAGCTGAATTATCGGGCTTTAACCAAGGCGAAGATATCGAGGAGCTGGAAGA
GTTGATTGAAAATTTAGAAGCTGAATAACTCGAAGCTTAGATTTTAAATAACAATACTAAGGAGGAATTA
CATATGAAAGAACTTATATACATCGAAGAACCAAAAATACTATTTGCACACGGTCAAAAATGTACTGACG
CCAGAGATGGACTTGCCTTATTTGGTCCATTAAATAATCTTTATGGCATTAAGAGTGGCGTTATTGGTAC
TAAACAAGGACTGAAAATATTTAGAGATTATTTAGACCACATACAAAAACCAATCTATAATAGTAACAGT
ATTACTAGACCGATGTTTCCCGGTTTTGAAGCTGTTTTCGATTGTAAATGGGAATCCACAGGAATCACAT
TTAAAGAAGTTACAAATGAAGATATTGGTAAATTTCTTTACAATAGCAGTACGCATAAGCGAACTTACGA
CTTAGTTTCCCTTTTTATAGACAAGATCATTTCTGCTAATAAAAATGAAGATGAAAATGTCGATGTATGG
TTCGTCATTGTTCCAGATGAAATTTATAAATATTGCAGACCAAATTCAGTACTTCCCAAAGAAATGGTTC
AGACTAAGGCACTAATGTCTAAATCAAAAGCAAAATCTTTCAGGTATGAACCATCACTATTCCCAGATAT
CAACATAGAATTAAAAGAACAAGAAAAAGAGGCTGAAACTTATAATTATGACGCACAGTTTCACGACCAA
TTTAAGGCAAGATTATTAAAACACACCATACCAACACAAATTTTTAGAGAAAGTACGTTGGCTTGGCGCG
ATTTCAAAAATGCATTTGGTCTGCCAATTAGAGATTTTTCTAAAATTGAAGGGCATTTGGCTTGGACAAT
TTCAACAGCTGCGTTTTACAAAGCTGGAGGTAAACCTTGGAAATTATCTGATGTCCGAAATGGAGTATGC
TATCTTGGTTTAGTTTATAAAAAAGTTGAAAAAAGTAAAAACCCAAGAAATGCTTGTTGTGCAGCTCAAA
TGTTTTTAGATAATGGAGATGGTACGGTTTTTAAAGGAGAAGTTGGACCTTGGTACAATCCTAAAAATGG
ACAGTATCATTTAGAACCTAAAGAAGCGAAGGCTCTGTTAAGTCAATCCTTACAATCCTATAAAGAACAG
ATTGGAGAATATCCTAAAGAGGTATTCATTCACGCAAAAACAAGGTTTAATCATCAAGAATGGGATGCAT
TTTTAGAAGTGACACCAAAAGAAACTAATCTTGTCGGAGTAACCATTTCAAAAACAAAACCACTCAAATT
ATACAAAACTGAGGGAGATTATACAATTTTAAGAGGAAATGCATATGTAGTTAACGAGAGAAGTGCCTTT
CTATGGACTGTGGGCTATGTTCCTAAAATACAAACTGCATTATCAATGGAGGTTCCTAATCCTTTATTTA
TAGAAATAAATAAAGGAGAAGCAGATATAAAACAAGTTTTAAAGGATATTTTATCTTTAACTAAATTGAA
TTATAATGCCTGCATTTTTGCAGATGGTGAACCTGTAACGTTAAGATTTGCGGACAAGATTGGAGAAATA
CTTACTGCGAGTACTGACATAAAAACACCGCCTTTAGCATTTAAATATTATATCTAATAACATTGGAAGT
GGATAACGGATCCGAATTCGAGCGCCGTCGACAAGCTTGCGGCCGCACTCGAGCACCACCACCACCACCA
CTGAGATCCGGCTGCTAACAAAGCCCGAAAGGAAGCTGAGTTGGCTGCTGCCACCGCTGAGCAATAACTA
GCATAACCCCTTGGGGCCTCTAAACGGGTCTTGAGGGGTTTTTTGCTGAAAGGAGGAACTATATCCGGAT
TGGCGAATGGG
[124 nt withheld, positions 6172-6295]
C
[91 nt withheld, positions 6297-6387]
A
[49 nt withheld, positions 6389-6437]
CCTTTGACGTTGGAGTCCACGTTCTTT
[37 nt withheld, positions 6465-6501]
ACCCTATCTCGGTCTATTCTTTTGATTTATAAGGGATTTTGCCGATTTCGGCCTATTGGTTAAAAAATGA
GCTGATTTAACAAAAATTTAACGCGAATTTTAACAAACTAGTAACGTTTACAATTTCAGGTGGCACTTTT
CGGGGAAATGTGCGCGGAACCCCTATTTGTTTATTTTTCTAAATACATTCAAATATGTATCCGCTCATGA
ATTAATTCTTAGAAAAACTCATCGAGCATCAAATGAAACTGCAATTTATTCATATCAGGATTATCAATAC
CATATTTTTGAAAAAGCCGTTTCTGTAATGAAGGAGAAAACTCACCGAGGCAGTTCCATAGGATGGCAAG
ATCCTGGTATCGGTCTGCGATTCCGACTCGTCCAACATCAATACAACCTATTAATTTCCCCTCGTCAAAA
ATAAGGTTATCAAGTGAGAAATCACCATGAGTGACGACTGAATCCGGTGAGAATGGCAAAAGTTTATGCA
TTTCTTTCCAGACTTGTTCAACAGGCCAGCCATTACGCTCGTCATCAAAATCACTCGCATCAACCAAACC
GTTATTCATTCGTGATTGCGCCTGAGCGAGACGAAATACGCGATCGCTGTTAAAAGGACAATTACAAACA
GGAATCGAATGCAACCGGCGCAGGAACACTGCCAGCGCATCAACAATGTTTTCACCTGAATCAGGATATT
CTTCTAATACCTGGAATGCTGTTTTCCCGGGGATCGCAGTGGTGAGTAACCATGCATCATCAGGAGTACG
GATAAAATGCTTGATGGTCGGAAGAGGCATAAATTCCGTCAGCCAGTTTAGTCTGACCATCTCATCTGTA
ACATCATTGGCAACGCTACCTTTGCCATGTTTCAGAAACAACTCTGGCGCATCGGGCTTCCCATACAATC
GATAGATTGTCGCACCTGATTGCCCGACATTATCGCGAGCCCATTTATACCCATATAAATCAGCATCCAT
GTTGGAATTTAATCGCGGCCTAGAGCAAGACGTTTCCCGTTGAATATGGCTCATAACACCCCTTGTATTA
CTGTTTATGTAAGCAGACAGTTTTATTGTTCATGACCAAAATCCCTTAACGTGAGTTTTCGTTCCACTGA
GCGTCAGACCCCGTAGAAAAGATCAAAGGATCTTCTTGAGATCCTTTTTTTCTGCGCGTAATCTGCTGCT
TGCAAACAAAAAAACCACCGCTACCAGCGGTGGTTTGTTTGCCGGATCAAGAGCTACCAACTCTTTTTCC
GAAGGTAACTGGCTTCAGCAGAGCGCAGATACCAAATACTGTCCTTCTAGTGTAGCCGTAGTTAGGCCAC
CACTTCAAGAACTCTGTAGCACCGCCTACATACCTCGCTCTGCTAATCCTGTTACCAGTGGCTGCTGCCA
GTGGCGATAAGTCGTGTCTTACCGGGTTGGACTCAAGACGATAGTTACCGGATAAGGCGCAGCGGTCGGG
CTGAACGGGGGGTTCGTGCACACAGCCCAGCTTGGAGCGAACGACCTACACCGAACTGAGATACCTACAG
CGTGAGCTATGAGAAAGCGCCACGCTTCCCGAAGGGAGAAAGGCGGACAGGTATCCGGTAAGCGGCAGGG
TCGGAACAGGAGAGCGCACGAGGGAGCTTCCAGGGGGAAACGCCTGGTATCTTTATAGTCCTGTCGGGTT
TCGCCACCTCTGACTTGAGCGTCGATTTTTGTGATGCTCGTCAGGGGGGCGGAGCCTATGGAAAAACGCC
AGCAACGCGGCCTTTTTACGGTTCCTGGCCTTTTGCTGGCCTTTTGCTCACATGTTCTTTCCTGCGTTAT
CCCCTGATTCTGTGGATAACCGTATTACCGCCTTTGAGTGAGCTGATACCGCTCGCCGCAGCCGAACGAC
CGAGCGCAGCGAGTCAGTGAGCGAGGAAGCGGAAGAGCGCCTGATGCGGTATTTTCTCCTTACGCATCTG
TGCGGTATTTCACACCGCAATGGTGCACTCTCAGTACAATCTGCTCTGATGCCGCATAGTTAAGCCAGTA
TACACTCCGCTATCGCTACGTGACTGGGTCATGGCTGCGCCCCGACACCCGCCAACACCCGCTGACGCGC
CCTGACGGGCTTGTCTGCTCCCGGCATCCGCTTACAGACAAGCTGTGACCGTCTCCGGGAGCTGCATGTG
TCAGAGGTTTTCACCGTCATCACCGAAACGCGCGAGGCAGCTGCGGTAAAGCTCATCAGCGTGGTCGTGA
AGCGATTCACAGATGTCTGCCTGTTCATCCGCGTCCAGCTCGTTGAGTTTCTCCAGAAGCGTTAATGTCT
GGCTTCTGATAAAGCGGGCCATGTTAAGGGCGGTTTTTTCCTGTTTGGTCACTGATGCCTCCGTGTAAGG
GGGATTTCTGTTCATGGGGGTAATGATACCGATGAAACGAGAGAGGATGCTCACGATACGGGTTACTGAT
GATGAACATGCCCGGTTACTGGAACGTTGTGAGGGTAAACAACTGGCGGTATGGATGCGGCGGGACCAGA
GAAAAATCACTCAGGGTCAATGCCAGCGCTTCGTTAATACAGATGTAGGTGTTCCACAGGGTAGCCAGCA
GCATCCTGCGATGCAGATCCGGAACATAATGGTGCAGGGCGCTGACTTCCGCGTTTCCAGACTTTACGAA
ACACGGAAACCGAAGACCATTCATGTTGTTGCTCAGGTCGCAGACGTTTTGCAGCAGCAGTCGCTTCACG
TTCGCTCGCGTATCGGTGATTCATTCTGCTAACCAGTAAGGCAACCCCGCCAGCCTAGCCGGGTCCTCAA
CGACAGGAGCACGATCATGCGCACCCGTGGGGCCGCCATGCCGGCGATAATGGCCTGCTTCTCGCCGAAA
CGTTTGGTGGCGGGACCAGTGAC
Features (pLannotate 1.2.2; 21 found; start..end, strand, type, name):
    244..265     -  protein_bind   CAP binding site: CAP binding activates transcription in the presence of cAMP. E. coli catabolite activator protein
    278..1360    -  CDS            lacI: lac repressor; lacI; The lac repressor binds to the lac operator to inhibit transcription in E. coli. This inhibition can be relieved by adding lactose or isopropyl-β-D-thiogalactopyranoside (IPTG).
   1361..1438    -  promoter       lacI promoter: lacI
   1446..1725    -  CDS            TcR (fragment): tetracycline efflux protein; tet; confers resistance to tetracycline
   1747..1765    +  promoter       T7 promoter: promoter for bacteriophage T7 RNA polymerase
   1766..1790    +  protein_bind   lac operator: The lac repressor binds to the lac operator to inhibit transcription in E. coli. This inhibition can be relieved by adding lactose or isopropyl-β-D-thiogalactopyranoside (IPTG). lac repressor encoded by lacI
   1805..1827    +  RBS            RBS: efficient ribosome binding site from bacteriophage T7 gene 10 (Olins and Rangwala, 1989)
   1846..1863    +  CDS            6xHis: 6xHis affinity tag
   1873..2973    +  CDS            MBP: maltose binding protein from E. coli; malE (mutated); This version of the gene does not encode a signal sequence, so MBP will remain in the cytosol.
   2986..3002    +  CDS            TEV site (fragment): tobacco etch virus (TEV) protease recognition and cleavage site
   6004..6021    +  CDS            9xHis (fragment): 9xHis affinity tag
   6031..6080    +  CDS            SET1 (fragment): solubility-enhancement tag derived from T7 phage gene 10B
   6088..6135    +  terminator     T7 terminator: transcription terminator for bacteriophage T7 RNA polymerase
   6172..6600    +  rep_origin     f1 ori (sequence partly withheld): f1 bacteriophage origin of replication; arrow indicates direction of (+) strand synthesis
   6654..6711    +  promoter       AmpR promoter (fragment): bla
   6720..7535    -  CDS            KanR: aminoglycoside phosphotransferase; aph(3')-Ia; confers resistance to kanamycin in bacteria or G418 (Geneticin®) in eukaryotes
   7657..8245    +  rep_origin     ori: high-copy-number ColE1/pMB1/pBR322/pUC origin of replication
   8431..8570    -  misc_feature   bom: basis of mobility region from pBR322
   8672..8863    -  CDS            rop: Rop protein, which maintains plasmids at low copy number; rop
   8880..9260    +  CDS            YPB1_ECOLX: Protein predicted: Swiss-Prot protein existence level 4. From Escherichia coli.
   9332..229     -  CDS            TcR (fragment) (across the origin): tetracycline efflux protein; tet; confers resistance to tetracycline
