[The description below was written by a language model from this plasmid's Addgene catalogue record and pLannotate feature annotations shown in this document.]
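Description:
pBK086 is a bacterial expression plasmid built on the pET-His6-MBP-TEV-LIC (1M) cloning vector for heterologous production of the SPARTA (short prokaryotic Argonaute TIR-APAZ) system from Maribacter polysiphoniae DSM 23514 in E. coli. It is about 9.4 kb and is selected with kanamycin through an aph(3')-Ia resistance gene. It replicates from a ColE1/pMB1-type origin accompanied by the pBR322 bom region and rop gene. The catalogue lists it as high copy, although rop is normally associated with reduced copy number. An f1 origin is also present, and short tetracycline-resistance and AmpR promoter fragments appear to be non-functional backbone remnants.

The payload is the two-gene MapSPARTA operon, inserted by Gibson cloning downstream of a T7 promoter with an adjacent lac operator and the T7 gene 10 ribosome binding site. A plasmid-borne lacI gene represses the promoter, so expression is IPTG-inducible in hosts that supply T7 RNA polymerase. The first open reading frame encodes MapTIR-APAZ fused at its N terminus to a 6xHis tag, a signal-sequence-less (cytosolic) maltose binding protein and a TEV protease site. This allows affinity purification, improved solubility and later tag removal. MapAgo follows as a second gene, so the two partners are co-expressed and can be recovered together. The feature table leaves the operon itself unannotated, in the gap between the TEV site and the T7 terminator region. The small His-tag and SET1 fragments called just before the terminator are probably vector leftovers, and the record gives no C-terminal tag. The associated work concerns short prokaryotic Argonaute systems that trigger cell death upon detecting invading DNA.
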