Addgene plasmid #183145: pBK086
Purpose: pET-6xHis-MBP-TEV-MapTIR-APAZ/MapAgo - Heterolgous MapSPARTA expression
Depositing lab: Daan Swarts. Depositing organization: Wageningen University & Research. Publication: Short prokaryotic Argonaute systems trigger cell death upon detection of invading DNA. Koopal B, Potocnik A, Mutte SK, Aparicio-Maldonado C, Lindhoud S, Vervoort JJM, Brouns SJJ, Swarts DC. Cell. 2022 Apr 28;185(9):1471-1486.e19. doi: 10.1016/j.cell.2022.03.012. Epub 2022 Apr 4. PubMed 35381200.
Backbone
  Vector backbone: pET-His6-MBP-TEV-LIC cloning vector (1M)
  Backbone manufacturer: Scott Gradia
  Backbone size w/o insert (bp): 6465
  Total vector size (bp): 9397
  Vector type: Bacterial Expression
Growth in bacteria
  Bacterial resistance: Kanamycin, 50 μg/mL
  Growth temperature: 37°C
  Growth strain: DH5alpha
  Copy number: High Copy
Gene/Insert
  Gene/Insert name: MapSPARTA operon (6xHis-MBP-MapTIR-APAZ and MapAgo) (alt names: 6xHis-MBP-MapTIR-APAZ; MapAgo)
  Species: Maribacter polysiphoniae DSM 23514
  Insert size (bp): 4062
  GenBank ID: WP_109649956.1 WP_109649955.1
  Promoter: T7
  Tag / fusion protein: 6xHis (N terminal on insert); MBP (N terminal on insert)
  Cloning method: Gibson Cloning
  Sequencing primers: 5′ gatgaagccctgaaagacgcgcag; 3′ tttgttagcagccggatctcag
Terms and licenses: Academic/Nonprofit Terms; Industry Terms: Not Available to Industry
How to cite: pBK086 was a gift from Daan Swarts (Addgene plasmid # 183145 ; http://n2t.net/addgene:183145 ; RRID:Addgene_183145)
